>Addgene plasmid #63983 | pST50Trc3-FLAGHISNDHFR | depositor full sequence | sequence record 177389 | Full Sequence
GGCACCATGCATCGATCCCGCGAAATTAATACGACTCACTATAGGGAGACCACAACGGTTTCCCTCCGGC
TCCGGAGAGCTCAATAATTTTGTTTAACTTTAAGAAGGAGATATACATATGGGAGACTACAAGGACGATG
ATGACAAGGGATCTAGCCATCATCATCATCATCACAGCAGCGGATCTGGTGGTGGTGGTGGTGAAAACCT
GTACTTCCAGGGATCCATCAGTCTGATTGCGGCGCTAGCGGTAGATCGCGTTATCGGCATGGAAAACGCC
ATGCCATGGAACCTGCCTGCCGATCTCGCCTGGTTTAAACGCAACACCTTAAATAAACCCGTGATTATGG
GGCGCCATACCTGGGAATCAATCGGTAGGCCTTTGCCCGGCCGCAAAAATATTATCCTCAGCAGTCAACC
CGGGACCGATGATCGGGTTACCTGGGTTAAATCGGTCGACGAAGCCATCGCGGCGTGTGGTGACGTACCA
GAAATCATGGTGATTGGCGGCGGACGCGTTTATGAACAGTTCTTGCCAAAAGCGCAAAAACTGTATCTGA
CGCATATCGATGCAGAAGTGGAAGGCGACACCCATTTTCCGGATTACGAGCCGGATGACTGGGAATCGGT
ATTCAGCGAATTCCACGATGCTGATGCGCAGAACTCGCATAGCTATTGTTTCGAAATCCTCGAGCGTCGT
GCCGGCTAATGTACAGGTACCACGCGTGCGCGCTGATCCGGCTGCTAACAAAGCCCGAAAGGAAGCTGAG
TTGGCTGCTGCCACCGCTGAGCAATAACTAGCATAACCCCTTGGGGCCTCTAAACGGGTCTTGAGGGGTT
TTTTGCTGAAAGGAGGAACTATATCGGGATTAGCCCGCCTAATGAGCGGGCTTTTTTTTAATTCCCCTAT
TTGTTTATTTTTCTAAATACATTCAAATATGTATCCGCTCATGAGACAATAACCCTGATAAATGCTTCAA
TAATATTGAAAAAGGAAGAGTATGAGTATTCAACATTTCCGTGTCGCCCTTATTCCCTTTTTTGCGGCAT
TTTGCCTTCCTGTTTTTGCTCACCCAGAAACGCTCGTGAAAGTAAAAGACGCAGAGGACCAATTGGGGGC
ACGAGTGGGATACATAGAACTGGACTTGAATAGCGGTAAAATCCTTGAGAGTTTTCGCCCTGAAGAGCGT
TTTCCAATGATGAGCACTTTCAAAGTTCTGCTATGTGGAGCAGTATTATCCCGTGTAGATGCGGGGCAAG
AGCAACTCGGACGACGAATACACTATTCGCAGAATGACTTGGTTGAATACTCCCCAGTGACAGAAAAGCA
CCTTACGGACGGAATGACGGTAAGAGAATTATGTAGTGCCGCCATAACGATGAGTGATAACACTGCGGCG
AACTTACTTCTGACAACCATCGGTGGACCGAAGGAATTAACCGCTTTTTTGCACAATATGGGAGACCATG
TAACTCGCCTTGACCGTTGGGAACCAGAACTGAATGAAGCCATACCAAACGACGAGCGAGACACCACAAT
GCCTGCGGCAATGGCAACAACATTACGCAAACTATTAACTGGCGAACTACTTACTCTGGCTTCACGGCAA
CAATTAATAGACTGGCTTGAAGCGGATAAAGTTGCAGGACCACTACTGCGTTCGGCACTTCCTGCTGGCT
GGTTTATTGCTGATAAATCTGGGGCAGGAGAGCGTGGTTCACGGGGTATCATTGCCGCACTTGGACCAGA
TGGTAAGCCTTCCCGTATCGTAGTTATCTACACGACGGGTAGTCAGGCAACTATGGACGAACGAAATAGA
CAGATTGCTGAAATAGGGGCTTCACTGATTAAGCATTGGTAAACCGATACAATTAAAGGCTCCTTTTGGA
GCCTTTTTTTTTGGACGGACCGGTAGAAAAGATCAAAGGATCTTCTTGAGATCCTTTTTTTCTGCGCGTA
ATCTGCTGCTTGCAAACAAAAAAACCACCGCTACCAGCGGTGGTTTGTTTGCCGGATCAAGAGCTACCAA
CTCTTTTTCCGAAGGTAACTGGCTTCAGCAGAGCGCAGATACCAAATACTGTCCTTCTAGTGTAGCCGTA
GTTAGGCCACCACTTCAAGAACTCTGTAGCACCGCCTACATACCTCGCTCTGCTAATCCTGTTACCAGTG
GCTGCTGCCAGTGGCGATAAGTCGTGTCTTACCGGGTTGGACTCAAGACGATAGTTACCGGATAAGGCGC
AGCGGTCGGGCTGAACGGGGGGTTCGTGCACACAGCCCAGCTTGGAGCGAACGACCTACACCGAACTGAG
ATACCTACAGCGTGAGCTATGAGAAAGCGCCACGCTTCCCGAAGGGAGAAAGGCGGACAGGTATCCGGTA
AGCGGCAGGGTCGGAACAGGAGAGCGCACGAGGGAGCTTCCAGGGGGAAACGCCTGGTATCTTTATAGTC
CTGTCGGGTTTCGCCACCTCTGACTTGAGCGTCGATTTTTGTGATGCTCGTCAGGGGGGCGGAGCCTATG
GAAAAACGCCAGCAACGCGGCCTTTTTACGGTTCCTGGCCTTTTGCTGGCCTTTTGCTCACATGTTCTTT
CCTGCGTTATCCCCTGATTCTGTGGATAACCGTATTACCGCCTTTGAGTGAGCTGATACCGCTCGCCGCA
GCCGAACGACCGAGCGCAGCGAGTCAGTGAGCGAGGAAGCGGAAGAGCGCCTGATGCGGTATTTTCTCCT
TACGCATCTGTGCGGTATTTCACACCGCAATGGTGCACTCTCAGTACAATCTGCTCTGATGCCGCATAGT
TAAGCCAGTATACACTCCGCTATCGCTACGTGACTGGGTCATGGCTGCGCCCCGACACCCGCCAACACCC
GCTGACGCGCCCTGACGGGCTTGTCTGCTCCCGGCATCCGCTTACAGACAAGCTGTGACCGTCTCCGGGA
GCTGCATGTGTCAGAGGTTTTCACCGTCATCACCGAAACGCGCGAGGCAGCTGCGGTAAAGCTCATCAGC
GTGGTCGTGAAGCGATTCACAGATGTCTGCCTGTTCATCCGCGTCCAGCTCGTTGAGTTTCTCCAGAAGC
GTTAATGTCTGGCTTCTGATAAAGCGGGCCATGTTAAGGGCGGTTTTTTCCTGTTTGGTCACTGATGCCT
CCGTGTAAGGGGGATTTCTGTTCATGGGGTAATGATACCGATGAAACGAGAGAGGATGCTCACGATACGG
GTTACTGATGATGAACATGCCCGGTTACTGGAACGTTGTGAGGGTAAACAACTGGCGGTATGGATGCGGC
GGGACCAGAGAAAAATCACTCAGGGTCAATGCCAGCGCTTCGTTAATACAGATGTAGGTGTT
Features (pLannotate 1.2.2; 16 found; start..end, strand, type, name):
     27..45      +  promoter       T7 promoter: promoter for bacteriophage T7 RNA polymerase
     89..111     +  RBS            RBS: efficient ribosome binding site from bacteriophage T7 gene 10 (Olins and Rangwala, 1989)
    125..149     +  CDS            3xFLAG (fragment): three tandem FLAG® epitope tags
    158..174     +  CDS            capTEV™ (fragment): composite tag for in vivo biotinylation, TEV protease cleavage, and 6xHis tagging
    187..203     -  CDS            9xHis (fragment): 9xHis affinity tag
    203..221     +  CDS            TEV site (fragment): tobacco etch virus (TEV) protease recognition and cleavage site
    227..700     +  CDS            folA: DYR_ECOLI - Also known as tmrA. Experimental evidence at protein level: Swiss-Prot protein existence level 1. Key enzyme in folate metabolism. Catalyzes an essential reaction for de novo glycine and purine synthesis, and for DNA precursor synthesis. From Escherichia coli (strain K12).
    741..790     +  CDS            SET1 (fragment): solubility-enhancement tag derived from T7 phage gene 10B
    798..845     +  terminator     T7 terminator: transcription terminator for bacteriophage T7 RNA polymerase
    910..1001    +  promoter       AmpR promoter: bla
   1002..1859    +  CDS            bla: BLAT_ECOLX - Experimental evidence at protein level: Swiss-Prot protein existence level 1. TEM-type are the most prevalent beta-lactamases in enterobacteria; they hydrolyze the beta-lactam bond in susceptible beta-lactam antibiotics, thus conferring resistance to penicillins and cephalosporins. TEM-3 and TEM-4 are capable of hydrolyzing cefotaxime and ceftazidime. TEM-5 is capable of hydrolyzing ceftazidime. TEM-6 is capable of hydrolyzing ceftazidime and aztreonam. TEM-8/CAZ-2, TEM- 16/CAZ-7 and TEM-24/CAZ-6 are markedly active against ceftazidime. IRT- 4 shows resistance to beta-lactamase in
   1866..1905    +  terminator     fd terminator: central terminator from bacteriophage fd (Otsuka and Kunisawa, 1982)
   1936..2524    +  rep_origin     ori: high-copy-number ColE1/pMB1/pBR322/pUC origin of replication
   2710..2849    -  misc_feature   bom: basis of mobility region from pBR322
   2951..3142    -  CDS            rop: Rop protein, which maintains plasmids at low copy number; rop
   3182..3292    +  CDS            mbeC (fragment): MBEC_ECOLX - Experimental evidence at protein level: Swiss-Prot protein existence level 1. Required for efficient mobilization of ColE1 plasmid and is thus essential to promote the specific transfer of the plasmid during conjugation. Probably functions by inducing DNA bending, helping the MbeA relaxase to melt the DNA around the nic site and cleave the phosphodiester bond. Binds specifically double-stranded DNA (dsDNA) containing the ColE1 oriT but does not recognize the inverted repeat (IR). From Escherichia coli.
