[The description below was written by a language model from this plasmid's Addgene catalogue record and pLannotate feature annotations shown in this document.]
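Description:
pST50Trc3-FLAGHISNDHFR is a small (about 3.4 kb) bacterial expression plasmid on the pST50Trc backbone. It is the position 3 transfer vector in the pST44 polycistronic suite, a system for co-expressing the subunits of protein complexes in Escherichia coli. It is listed as an empty backbone. It is propagated through a ColE1/pMB1-type origin accompanied by the pBR322 bom region and the rop gene, which normally moderates copy number; the record lists copy number as unknown. Selection is by ampicillin resistance from the bla gene under its own promoter, followed by an fd terminator.

The expression cassette is a T7 promoter and the efficient T7 gene 10 ribosome binding site, followed by an N-terminal double tag and ending in a T7 terminator. The annotation software picks up the tag region only as short fragments of related tags, but these are consistent with the catalogue description of a FLAG epitope plus 6xHis tag that can be removed at a TEV protease site. Downstream of the tag sits E. coli folA, encoding dihydrofolate reductase, which occupies a BamHI-NgoMIV cassette as a positive control for expression rather than as a payload of interest. A short match to a T7 gene 10B-derived sequence before the terminator is probably residual vector sequence rather than a functional fusion.

In use, DHFR is replaced with the gene of interest via BamHI and NgoMIV, giving a FLAG-His-tagged, TEV-cleavable protein that can be tested alone. The whole translation cassette is then excised with SacI and KpnI for transfer into the third position of a pST44 polycistronic plasmid.
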