Addgene plasmid #63983: pST50Trc3-FLAGHISNDHFR
Purpose: (Empty Backbone) Position 3 transfer plasmid for pST44 polycistronic plasmid suite; N-term cleavable double tag; contains DHFR gene in BamHI-NgoMIV cassette as positive control
Depositing lab: Song Tan. Depositing organization: Pennsylvania State University. Publication: The pST44 polycistronic expression system for producing protein complexes in Escherichia coli. Tan S, Kern RC, Selleck W. Protein Expr Purif. 2005 Apr;40(2):385-95. 10.1016/j.pep.2004.12.002 PubMed 15766881.
Backbone
  Vector backbone: pST50Trc
  Vector type: Bacterial Expression
  Tag / fusion protein: 6xHis & FLAG; TEV cleavable (N terminal on backbone)
Growth in bacteria
  Bacterial resistance: Ampicillin, 100 μg/mL
  Growth temperature: 37°C
  Growth strain: DH5alpha
  Copy number: Unknown
Gene/Insert
  Gene/Insert name: None
  Tag / fusion protein: 6xHis & FLAG; TEV cleavable (N terminal on backbone)
Terms and licenses: Academic/Nonprofit Terms; Industry Terms: Not Available to Industry
Depositor comments: Replace DHFR with GOI using BamHI/NgoMIV; Clone out cassette using SacI/KpnI
How to cite: pST50Trc3-FLAGHISNDHFR was a gift from Song Tan (Addgene plasmid # 63983 ; http://n2t.net/addgene:63983 ; RRID:Addgene_63983)
