>Addgene plasmid #63983 | pST50Trc3-FLAGHISNDHFR | addgene partial sequence | sequence record 177532 | T7term 5'-GCTAGTTATTGCTCAGCGG-3'
GGAATTCGCTGAATACCGATTCCCAGTCATCCGGCTCGTAATCCGGAAAATGGGTGTCGCCTTCCACTTC
TGCATCGATATGCGTCAGATACAGTTTTTGCGCTTTTGGCAAGAACTGTTCATAAACGCGTCCGCCGCCA
ATCACCATGATTTCTGGTACGTCACCACACGCCGCGATGGCTTCGTCGACCGATTTAACCCAGGTAACCC
GATCATCGGTCCCGGGTTGACTGCTGAGGATAATATTTTTGCGGCCGGGCAAAGGCCTACCGATTGATTC
CCAGGTATGGCGCCCCATAATCACGGGTTTATTTAAGGTGTTGCGTTTAAACCAGGCGAGATCGGCAGGC
AGGTTCCATGGCATGGCGTTTTCCATGCCGATAACGCGATCTACCGCTAGCGCCGCAATCAGACTGATGG
ATCCCTGGAAGTACAGGTTTTCACCACCACCACCACCAGATCCGCTGCTGTGATGATGATGATGATGGCT
AGATCCCTTGTCATCATCGTCCTTGTAGTCTCCC
